>Addgene plasmid #101640 | pRSM15 | addgene full sequence | sequence record 194908 | Addgene NGS Result
ATCTCGATCCCGCGAAATTAATACGACTCACTATAGGGAGACCACAACGGTTTCCCTCTAGAATCACCGA
GTTTATTCTTGACACCTGATGCGATGAATGATATAATAGGAAAGTACTGTTTTGTTTAACTTTAAGAAGG
AGATATACATATGCGGGGTTCTCATCATCATCATCATCATGGTATGGCTAGCATGACTGGTGGACAGCAA
ATGGGTCGGGATCTGTACGACGATGACGATAACGATCCGCTCGAGGAAAACCTGTACTTCCAGGGTATGA
GTGTTCCAGAAAATATGAAGATCAAGTTGCGCATGGAAGGTTCTGTAAACGGGAACCATTTCGTGATTGA
TGGAACGGGAAAAGGAAAACCTTACGATGGAACACAGACTTTAGACCTGACAGTCACTAAAGGCGGACCT
CTGCCTTTCGCTTACGATATCTTGACAACAGCGTTCCAGTACGGCAACAGGGCATTCACCGAATACCCAT
CAGATATCCCAGACTACTTCAAGCAGACTTTTCCTAAAGGGTATAAATGGGAAAGAACCATGACTTTTGA
AGACAACGGCGTGTGTACCGTCAACAGCGATATAAGCATGGAAGGCGACTGTTTTAAATATGAAATTCGT
TTTCATGGTGCAAATTTTCCCCCCAATGGTCCAGTTATGCAGAAGAAGACTCAGAAATGGGAGCCATCCA
CCGAGAATATGTATGAGTCTGATGGGTTTCTGAAGGGTGATGTTTGCAGAACTCTGTTGCTTAAAGGAGG
CGGCCATTACGCATGTGACTTTAAAAGTATTTACAAAGCGAAGGACAGCCACGGAATCAAGATGGCAAAA
TATCACTTTATTGACCACCGCATTGAGATTTTGAACCATGACGAAGATTACAACAACGTCAAGCTGTATG
AGAAAGCAGTTGCTCGCTATTCTATGCTGCCGAGTAAGGCCAATTGACGTTTGATCCGGCTGCTAACAAA
GCCCGAAAGGAAGCTGAGTTGGCTGCTGCCACCGCTGAGCAATAACTAGCATAACCCCTTGGGGCCTCTA
AACGGGTCTTGAGGGGTTTTTTGCTGAAAGGAGGAACTATATCCGGATCTGGCGTAATAGCGAAGAGGCC
CGCACCGATCGCCCTTCCCAACAGTTGCGCAGCCTGAATGGCGAATGGG
[124 nt withheld, positions 1170-1293]
C
[91 nt withheld, positions 1295-1385]
A
[49 nt withheld, positions 1387-1435]
CCTTTGACGTTGGAGTCCACGTTCTTT
[37 nt withheld, positions 1463-1499]
ACCCTATCTCGGTCTATTCTTTTGATTTATAAGGGATTTTGCCGATTTCGGCCTATTGGTTAAAAAATGA
GCTGATTTAACAAAAATTTAACGCGAATTTTAACAAAATATTAACGCTTACAATTTAGGTGGCACTTTTC
GGGGAAATGTGCGCGGAACCCCTATTTGTTTATTTTTCTAAATACATTCAAATATGTATCCGCTCATGAG
ACAATAACCCTGATAAATGCTTCAATAATATTGAAAAAGGAAGAGTATGAGTATTCAACATTTCCGTGTC
GCCCTTATTCCCTTTTTTGCGGCATTTTGCCTTCCTGTTTTTGCTCACCCAGAAACGCTGGTGAAAGTAA
AAGATGCTGAAGATCAGTTGGGTGCACGAGTGGGTTACATCGAACTGGATCTCAACAGCGGTAAGATCCT
TGAGAGTTTTCGCCCCGAAGAACGTTTTCCAATGATGAGCACTTTTAAAGTTCTGCTATGTGGCGCGGTA
TTATCCCGTATTGACGCCGGGCAAGAGCAACTCGGTCGCCGCATACACTATTCTCAGAATGACTTGGTTG
AGTACTCACCAGTCACAGAAAAGCATCTTACGGATGGCATGACAGTAAGAGAATTATGCAGTGCTGCCAT
AACCATGAGTGATAACACTGCGGCCAACTTACTTCTGACAACGATCGGAGGACCGAAGGAGCTAACCGCT
TTTTTGCACAACATGGGGGATCATGTAACTCGCCTTGATCGTTGGGAACCGGAGCTGAATGAAGCCATAC
CAAACGACGAGCGTGACACCACGATGCCTGTAGCAATGGCAACAACGTTGCGCAAACTATTAACTGGCGA
ACTACTTACTCTAGCTTCCCGGCAACAATTAATAGACTGGATGGAGGCGGATAAAGTTGCAGGACCACTT
CTGCGCTCGGCCCTTCCGGCTGGCTGGTTTATTGCTGATAAATCTGGAGCCGGTGAGCGTGGGTCTCGCG
GTATCATTGCAGCACTGGGGCCAGATGGTAAGCCCTCCCGTATCGTAGTTATCTACACGACGGGGAGTCA
GGCAACTATGGATGAACGAAATAGACAGATCGCTGAGATAGGTGCCTCACTGATTAAGCATTGGTAACTG
TCAGACCAAGTTTACTCATATATACTTTAGATTGATTTAAAACTTCATTTTTAATTTAAAAGGATCTAGG
TGAAGATCCTTTTTGATAATCTCATGACCAAAATCCCTTAACGTGAGTTTTCGTTCCACTGAGCGTCAGA
CCCCGTAGAAAAGATCAAAGGATCTTCTTGAGATCCTTTTTTTCTGCGCGTAATCTGCTGCTTGCAAACA
AAAAAACCACCGCTACCAGCGGTGGTTTGTTTGCCGGATCAAGAGCTACCAACTCTTTTTCCGAAGGTAA
CTGGCTTCAGCAGAGCGCAGATACCAAATACTGTTCTTCTAGTGTAGCCGTAGTTAGGCCACCACTTCAA
GAACTCTGTAGCACCGCCTACATACCTCGCTCTGCTAATCCTGTTACCAGTGGCTGCTGCCAGTGGCGAT
AAGTCGTGTCTTACCGGGTTGGACTCAAGACGATAGTTACCGGATAAGGCGCAGCGGTCGGACTGAACGG
GGGGTTCGTGCACACAGCCCAGCTTGGAGCGAACGACCTACACCGAACTGAGATACCTACAGCGTGAGCT
ATGAGAAAGCGCCACGCTTCCCGAAGGGAGAAAGGCGGACAGGTATCCGGTAAGCGGCAGGGTCGGAACA
GGAGAGCGCACGAGGGAGCTTCCAGGGGGAAACGCCTGGTATCTTTATAGTCCTGTCGGGTTTCGCCACC
TCTGACTTGAGCGTCGATTTTTGTGATGCTCGTCAGGGGGGCGGAGCCTATGGAAAAACGCCAGCAACGC
GGCCTTTTTACGGTTCCTGGCCTTTTGCTGGCCTTTTGCTCACATGTTCTTTCCTGCGTTATCCCCTGAT
TCTGTGGATAACCGTATTACCGCCTTTGAGTGAGCTGATACCGCTCGCCGCAGCCGAACGACCGAGCGCA
GCGAGTCAGTGAGCGAGGAAGCGGAAGAGCGCCCAATACGCAAACCGCCTCTCCCCGCGCGTTGGCCGAT
TCATTAATGCAGG
Features (pLannotate 1.2.2; 15 found; start..end, strand, type, name):
     19..37      +  promoter       T7 promoter: promoter for bacteriophage T7 RNA polymerase
    121..143     +  RBS            RBS: efficient ribosome binding site from bacteriophage T7 gene 10 (Olins and Rangwala, 1989)
    163..183     +  CDS            capTEV™ (fragment): composite tag for in vivo biotinylation, TEV protease cleavage, and 6xHis tagging
    184..216     +  CDS            T7 tag (gene 10 leader): leader peptide from bacteriophage T7 gene 10 promotes efficient translation in E. coli
    220..242     +  CDS            Xpress™ tag (fragment): Xpress™ epitope tag, including an enterokinase recognition and cleavage site
    256..274     +  CDS            TEV site (fragment): tobacco etch virus (TEV) protease recognition and cleavage site
    292..951     +  CDS            GFPL_CLASP (fragment): Experimental evidence at protein level: Swiss-Prot protein existence level 1. Pigment protein that is green in color. From Clavularia sp. (Brown star polyp).
    969..1018    +  CDS            SET1 (fragment): solubility-enhancement tag derived from T7 phage gene 10B
   1026..1073    +  terminator     T7 terminator: transcription terminator for bacteriophage T7 RNA polymerase
   1099..1165    +  CDS            lacZα (fragment): LacZα fragment of β-galactosidase; lacZ fragment
   1170..1598    +  rep_origin     f1 ori (sequence partly withheld): f1 bacteriophage origin of replication; arrow indicates direction of (+) strand synthesis
   1651..1755    +  promoter       AmpR promoter: bla
   1756..2616    +  CDS            AmpR: β-lactamase; bla; confers resistance to ampicillin, carbenicillin, and related antibiotics
   2787..3375    +  rep_origin     ori: high-copy-number ColE1/pMB1/pBR322/pUC origin of replication
   3558..3611    +  CDS            lacI (fragment): lac repressor; lacI; The lac repressor binds to the lac operator to inhibit transcription in E. coli. This inhibition can be relieved by adding lactose or isopropyl-β-D-thiogalactopyranoside (IPTG).
