>Addgene plasmid #101640 | pRSM15 | depositor full sequence | sequence record 199156 | pRSM15
GATCTCGATCCCGCGAAATTAATACGACTCACTATAGGGAGACCACAACGGTTTCCCTCTAGAATCACCG
AGTTTATTCTTGACACCTGATGCGATGAATGATATAATAGGAAAGTACTGTTTTGTTTAACTTTAAGAAG
GAGATATACATATGCGGGGTTCTCATCATCATCATCATCATGGTATGGCTAGCATGACTGGTGGACAGCA
AATGGGTCGGGATCTGTACGACGATGACGATAACGATCCGCTCGAGGAAAACCTGTACTTCCAGGGTATG
AGTGTTCCAGAAAATATGAAGATCAAGTTGCGCATGGAAGGTTCTGTAAACGGGAACCATTTCGTGATTG
ATGGAACGGGAAAAGGAAAACCTTACGATGGAACACAGACTTTAGACCTGACAGTCACTAAAGGCGGACC
TCTGCCTTTCGCTTACGATATCTTGACAACAGCGTTCCAGTACGGCAACAGGGCATTCACCGAATACCCA
TCAGATATCCCAGACTACTTCAAGCAGACTTTTCCTAAAGGGTATAAATGGGAAAGAACCATGACTTTTG
AAGACAACGGCGTGTGTACCGTCAACAGCGATATAAGCATGGAAGGCGACTGTTTTAAATATGAAATTCG
TTTTCATGGTGCAAATTTTCCCCCCAATGGTCCAGTTATGCAGAAGAAGACTCAGAAATGGGAGCCATCC
ACCGAGAATATGTATGAGTCTGATGGGTTTCTGAAGGGTGATGTTTGCAGAACTCTGTTGCTTAAAGGAG
GCGGCCATTACGCATGTGACTTTAAAAGTATTTACAAAGCGAAGGACAGCCACGGAATCAAGATGGCAAA
ATATCACTTTATTGACCACCGCATTGAGATTTTGAACCATGACGAAGATTACAACAACGTCAAGCTGTAT
GAGAAAGCAGTTGCTCGCTATTCTATGCTGCCGAGTAAGGCCAATTGACGTTTGATCCGGCTGCTAACAA
AGCCCGAAAGGAAGCTGAGTTGGCTGCTGCCACCGCTGAGCAATAACTAGCATAACCCCTTGGGGCCTCT
AAACGGGTCTTGAGGGGTTTTTTGCTGAAAGGAGGAACTATATCCGGATCTGGCGTAATAGCGAAGAGGC
CCGCACCGATCGCCCTTCCCAACAGTTGCGCAGCCTGAATGGCGAATGGG
[124 nt withheld, positions 1171-1294]
C
[91 nt withheld, positions 1296-1386]
A
[49 nt withheld, positions 1388-1436]
CCTTTGACGTTGGAGTCCACGTTCTTT
[37 nt withheld, positions 1464-1500]
ACCCTATCTCGGTCTATTCTTTTGATTTATAAGGGATTTTGCCGATTTCGGCCTATTGGTTAAAAAATGA
GCTGATTTAACAAAAATTTAACGCGAATTTTAACAAAATATTAACGCTTACAATTTAGGTGGCACTTTTC
GGGGAAATGTGCGCGGAACCCCTATTTGTTTATTTTTCTAAATACATTCAAATATGTATCCGCTCATGAG
ACAATAACCCTGATAAATGCTTCAATAATATTGAAAAAGGAAGAGTATGAGTATTCAACATTTCCGTGTC
GCCCTTATTCCCTTTTTTGCGGCATTTTGCCTTCCTGTTTTTGCTCACCCAGAAACGCTGGTGAAAGTAA
AAGATGCTGAAGATCAGTTGGGTGCACGAGTGGGTTACATCGAACTGGATCTCAACAGCGGTAAGATCCT
TGAGAGTTTTCGCCCCGAAGAACGTTTTCCAATGATGAGCACTTTTAAAGTTCTGCTATGTGGCGCGGTA
TTATCCCGTATTGACGCCGGGCAAGAGCAACTCGGTCGCCGCATACACTATTCTCAGAATGACTTGGTTG
AGTACTCACCAGTCACAGAAAAGCATCTTACGGATGGCATGACAGTAAGAGAATTATGCAGTGCTGCCAT
AACCATGAGTGATAACACTGCGGCCAACTTACTTCTGACAACGATCGGAGGACCGAAGGAGCTAACCGCT
TTTTTGCACAACATGGGGGATCATGTAACTCGCCTTGATCGTTGGGAACCGGAGCTGAATGAAGCCATAC
CAAACGACGAGCGTGACACCACGATGCCTGTAGCAATGGCAACAACGTTGCGCAAACTATTAACTGGCGA
ACTACTTACTCTAGCTTCCCGGCAACAATTAATAGACTGGATGGAGGCGGATAAAGTTGCAGGACCACTT
CTGCGCTCGGCCCTTCCGGCTGGCTGGTTTATTGCTGATAAATCTGGAGCCGGTGAGCGTGGGTCTCGCG
GTATCATTGCAGCACTGGGGCCAGATGGTAAGCCCTCCCGTATCGTAGTTATCTACACGACGGGGAGTCA
GGCAACTATGGATGAACGAAATAGACAGATCGCTGAGATAGGTGCCTCACTGATTAAGCATTGGTAACTG
TCAGACCAAGTTTACTCATATATACTTTAGATTGATTTAAAACTTCATTTTTAATTTAAAAGGATCTAGG
TGAAGATCCTTTTTGATAATCTCATGACCAAAATCCCTTAACGTGAGTTTTCGTTCCACTGAGCGTCAGA
CCCCGTAGAAAAGATCAAAGGATCTTCTTGAGATCCTTTTTTTCTGCGCGTAATCTGCTGCTTGCAAACA
AAAAAACCACCGCTACCAGCGGTGGTTTGTTTGCCGGATCAAGAGCTACCAACTCTTTTTCCGAAGGTAA
CTGGCTTCAGCAGAGCGCAGATACCAAATACTGTTCTTCTAGTGTAGCCGTAGTTAGGCCACCACTTCAA
GAACTCTGTAGCACCGCCTACATACCTCGCTCTGCTAATCCTGTTACCAGTGGCTGCTGCCAGTGGCGAT
AAGTCGTGTCTTACCGGGTTGGACTCAAGACGATAGTTACCGGATAAGGCGCAGCGGTCGGGCTGAACGG
GGGGTTCGTGCACACAGCCCAGCTTGGAGCGAACGACCTACACCGAACTGAGATACCTACAGCGTGAGCT
ATGAGAAAGCGCCACGCTTCCCGAAGGGAGAAAGGCGGACAGGTATCCGGTAAGCGGCAGGGTCGGAACA
GGAGAGCGCACGAGGGAGCTTCCAGGGGGAAACGCCTGGTATCTTTATAGTCCTGTCGGGTTTCGCCACC
TCTGACTTGAGCGTCGATTTTTGTGATGCTCGTCAGGGGGGCGGAGCCTATGGAAAAACGCCAGCAACGC
GGCCTTTTTACGGTTCCTGGCCTTTTGCTGGCCTTTTGCTCACATGTTCTTTCCTGCGTTATCCCCTGAT
TCTGTGGATAACCGTATTACCGCCTTTGAGTGAGCTGATACCGCTCGCCGCAGCCGAACGACCGAGCGCA
GCGAGTCAGTGAGCGAGGAAGCGGAAGAGCGCCCAATACGCAAACCGCCTCTCCCCGCGCGTTGGCCGAT
TCATTAATGCAG
Features (pLannotate 1.2.2; 15 found; start..end, strand, type, name):
     20..38      +  promoter       T7 promoter: promoter for bacteriophage T7 RNA polymerase
    122..144     +  RBS            RBS: efficient ribosome binding site from bacteriophage T7 gene 10 (Olins and Rangwala, 1989)
    164..184     +  CDS            capTEV™ (fragment): composite tag for in vivo biotinylation, TEV protease cleavage, and 6xHis tagging
    185..217     +  CDS            T7 tag (gene 10 leader): leader peptide from bacteriophage T7 gene 10 promotes efficient translation in E. coli
    221..243     +  CDS            Xpress™ tag (fragment): Xpress™ epitope tag, including an enterokinase recognition and cleavage site
    257..275     +  CDS            TEV site (fragment): tobacco etch virus (TEV) protease recognition and cleavage site
    293..952     +  CDS            GFPL_CLASP (fragment): Experimental evidence at protein level: Swiss-Prot protein existence level 1. Pigment protein that is green in color. From Clavularia sp. (Brown star polyp).
    970..1019    +  CDS            SET1 (fragment): solubility-enhancement tag derived from T7 phage gene 10B
   1027..1074    +  terminator     T7 terminator: transcription terminator for bacteriophage T7 RNA polymerase
   1100..1166    +  CDS            lacZα (fragment): LacZα fragment of β-galactosidase; lacZ fragment
   1171..1599    +  rep_origin     f1 ori (sequence partly withheld): f1 bacteriophage origin of replication; arrow indicates direction of (+) strand synthesis
   1652..1756    +  promoter       AmpR promoter: bla
   1757..2617    +  CDS            AmpR: β-lactamase; bla; confers resistance to ampicillin, carbenicillin, and related antibiotics
   2788..3376    +  rep_origin     ori: high-copy-number ColE1/pMB1/pBR322/pUC origin of replication
   3559..3612    +  CDS            lacI (fragment): lac repressor; lacI; The lac repressor binds to the lac operator to inhibit transcription in E. coli. This inhibition can be relieved by adding lactose or isopropyl-β-D-thiogalactopyranoside (IPTG).
