[The description below was written by a language model from this plasmid's Addgene catalogue record and pLannotate feature annotations shown in this document.]
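Description:
pRSM15 is a small (about 3.6 kb) bacterial expression plasmid built on the pNCST backbone that encodes the fluorescent protein EG-4 for constitutive expression in E. coli. It replicates from a high-copy ColE1/pUC-type origin and is selected with ampicillin through a β-lactamase gene driven by its own bla promoter. An f1 phage origin is also present, which in principle allows single-stranded DNA production. The two sequence records, one from the depositor and one from repository sequencing, have the same length and an identical feature layout offset by a single base.

The expression cassette begins with a T7 promoter, followed by the phage T7 gene 10 ribosome binding site. Next comes an N-terminal leader that combines a 6xHis tag, the T7 gene 10 leader peptide, a partial Xpress epitope/enterokinase site and a partial TEV protease site. This leader gives handles for affinity purification, detection and possible tag removal. The EG-4 coding region follows. The catalogue lists it as a 630 bp insert added by Gibson cloning, and the annotation matches it as a roughly 660 bp fragment homologous to a green GFP-like protein from Clavularia sp. A T7 terminator closes the cassette. Only short remnants of lacI and lacZα are annotated, so no functional lac repressor is encoded, and no lac operator is annotated. The record does not state which element accounts for the constitutive expression it describes. The short SET1 match after the insert is probably backbone remnant sequence.

The associated study compared blue-shifted GFP homologues with EGFP for brightness under two-photon excitation. The plasmid therefore most likely served to produce His-tagged EG-4 in bacteria for photophysical characterisation.
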