Addgene plasmid #101640: pRSM15
Purpose: Encodes the fluorescent protein EG-4 for constitutive expression in E. coli.
Depositing lab: Thomas Hughes. Depositing organization: Montana State University. Publication: Blue-Shifted Green Fluorescent Protein Homologues Are Brighter than Enhanced Green Fluorescent Protein under Two-Photon Excitation. Molina RS, Tran TM, Campbell RE, Lambert GG, Salih A, Shaner NC, Hughes TE, Drobizhev M. J Phys Chem Lett. 2017 Jun 15;8(12):2548-2554. doi: 10.1021/acs.jpclett.7b00960. Epub 2017 May 25. PubMed 28530831.
Backbone
  Vector backbone: pNCST
  Vector type: Bacterial Expression
Growth in bacteria
  Bacterial resistance: Ampicillin, 100 μg/mL
  Growth temperature: 37°C
  Growth strain: DH5alpha
  Copy number: High Copy
Gene/Insert
  Gene/Insert name: EG-4
  Insert size (bp): 630
  Tag / fusion protein: 6XHis (N terminal on insert)
  Cloning method: Gibson Cloning
  Sequencing primers: 5′ T7; 3′ T7term
Terms and licenses: Academic/Nonprofit Terms; Industry Terms: Not Available to Industry
Depositor comments: Created in the lab of Nathan Shaner at the Scintillon Institute.
How to cite: pRSM15 was a gift from Thomas Hughes (Addgene plasmid # 101640 ; http://n2t.net/addgene:101640 ; RRID:Addgene_101640)
